>Addgene plasmid #100382 | pCMV_mEm_4GS_LF82_770 | addgene full sequence | sequence record 209710 | Addgene NGS Result
GAGTTCGAGCTTGCATGCCTGCAGGTCGTTACATAACTTACGGTAAATGGCCCGCCTGGCTGACCGCCCA
ACGACCCCCGCCCATTGACGTCAATAATGACGTATGTTCCCATAGTAACGCCAATAGGGACTTTCCATTG
ACGTCAATGGGTGGAGTATTTACGGTAAACTGCCCACTTGGCAGTACATCAAGTGTATCATATGCCAAGT
ACGCCCCCTATTGACGTCAATGACGGTAAATGGCCCGCCTGGCATTATGCCCAGTACATGACCTTATGGG
ACTTTCCTACTTGGCAGTACATCTACGTATTAGTCATCGCTATTACCATGGTGATGCGGTTTTGGCAGTA
CATCAATGGGCGTGGATAGCGGTTTGACTCACGGGGATTTCCAAGTCTCCACCCCATTGACGTCAATGGG
AGTTTGTTTTGGCACCAAAATCAACGGGACTTTCCAAAATGTCGTAACAACTCCGCCCCATTGACGCAAA
TGGGCGGTAGGCGTGTACGGTGGGAGGTCTATATAAGCAGAGCTCGTTTAGTGAACCGTCAGATCGCCTG
GAGACGCCATCCACGCTGTTTTGACCTCCATAGAAGACACCGGGACCGATCCAGCCTCCGGACTCTAGAG
GATCCGGTACTAGAGGAACTGAAAAACCAGAAAGTTAACTGGTAAGTTTAGTCTTTTTGTCTTTTATTTC
AGGTCCCGGATCCGGTGGTGGTGCAAATCAAAGAACTGCTCCTCAGTGGATGTTGCCTTTACTTCTAGGC
CTGTACGGAAGTGTTACTTCTGCTCTAAAAGCTGCGGAATTGTACCCGCGGGCCCACCATGGTGAGCAAG
GGCGAGGAGCTGTTCACCGGGGTGGTGCCCATCCTGGTCGAGCTGGACGGCGACGTAAACGGCCACAAGT
TCAGCGTGTCCGGCGAGGGCGAGGGCGATGCCACCTACGGCAAGCTGACCCTGAAGTTCATCTGCACCAC
CGGCAAGCTGCCCGTGCCCTGGCCCACCCTCGTGACCACCTTGACCTACGGCGTGCAGTGCTTCGCCCGC
TACCCCGACCACATGAAGCAGCACGACTTCTTCAAGTCCGCCATGCCCGAAGGCTACGTCCAGGAGCGCA
CCATCTTCTTCAAGGACGACGGCAACTACAAGACCCGCGCCGAGGTGAAGTTCGAGGGCGACACCCTGGT
GAACCGCATCGAGCTGAAGGGCATCGACTTCAAGGAGGACGGCAACATCCTGGGGCACAAGCTGGAGTAC
AACTACAACAGCCACAAGGTCTATATCACCGCCGACAAGCAGAAGAACGGCATCAAGGTGAACTTCAAGA
CCCGCCACAACATCGAGGACGGCAGCGTGCAGCTCGCCGACCACTACCAGCAGAACACCCCCATCGGCGA
CGGCCCCGTGCTGCTGCCCGACAACCACTACCTGAGCACCCAGTCCAAGCTGAGCAAAGACCCCAACGAG
AAGCGCGATCACATGGTCCTGCTGGAGTTCGTGACCGCCGCCGGGATCACTCTCGGCATGGACGAGCTGT
ACAAGCGAATTGGTGGAGGGGGCGGTTCCGGTGGCGGAGGTTCCCGAATTCGTCGACGGAGATCTGATAT
GAAAGATTTAACACTCAAATTTGCCGACAGGGCCGACTTTTCGGCCTTTATGGATAGCACTGGCTATTAT
GATGACGAGTCGATGCAGGATGATATTCTTATTGACGTGATAGGTAACGTGTACAAAGAAACCGGAGAAC
TGACTGAAGATGGCGAACCGGTATGTGTTAAGGAAGACGGATATTTTGTAAACGTGCGCATCATTAATGA
TTCGCAAATATCGTCATTATTCGATGAATACGTGGTTGCTGTTGAGCATCAACTTCGTGGCTGGATGTGA
ATCGGTACCCTCGAGAAGCTTGCGGCCGCGGGGATCCAGACATGATAAGATACATTGATGAGTTTGGACA
AACCACAACTAGAATGCAGTGAAAAAAATGCTTTATTTGTGAAATTTGTGATGCTATTGCTTTATTTGTA
ACCATTATAAGCTGCAATAAACAAGTTAACAACAACAATTGCATTCATTTTATGTTTCAGGTTCAGGGGG
AGGTGTGGGAGGTTTTTTCGGATCCTCTAGAGTCGATCTGCAGGCATGCTAGCTTGGCGTAATCATGGTC
ATAGCTGTTTCCTGTGTGAAATTGTTATCCGCTCACAATTCCACACAACATACGAGCCGGAAGCATAAAG
TGTAAAGCCTGGGGTGCCTAATGAGTGAGCTAACTCACATTAATTGCGTTGCGCTCACTGCCCGCTTTCC
AGTCGGGAAACCTGTCGTGCCAGCTGCATTAATGAATCGGCCAACGCGCGGGGAGAGGCGGTTTGCGTAT
TGGGCGCTCTTCCGCTTCCTCGCTCACTGACTCGCTGCGCTCGGTCGTTCGGCTGCGGCGAGCGGTATCA
GCTCACTCAAAGGCGGTAATACGGTTATCCACAGAATCAGGGGATAACGCAGGAAAGAACATGTGAGCAA
AAGGCCAGCAAAAGGCCAGGAACCGTAAAAAGGCCGCGTTGCTGGCGTTTTTCCATAGGCTCCGCCCCCC
TGACGAGCATCACAAAAATCGACGCTCAAGTCAGAGGTGGCGAAACCCGACAGGACTATAAAGATACCAG
GCGTTTCCCCCTGGAAGCTCCCTCGTGCGCTCTCCTGTTCCGACCCTGCCGCTTACCGGATACCTGTCCG
CCTTTCTCCCTTCGGGAAGCGTGGCGCTTTCTCATAGCTCACGCTGTAGGTATCTCAGTTCGGTGTAGGT
CGTTCGCTCCAAGCTGGGCTGTGTGCACGAACCCCCCGTTCAGCCCGACCGCTGCGCCTTATCCGGTAAC
TATCGTCTTGAGTCCAACCCGGTAAGACACGACTTATCGCCACTGGCAGCAGCCACTGGTAACAGGATTA
GCAGAGCGAGGTATGTAGGCGGTGCTACAGAGTTCTTGAAGTGGTGGCCTAACTACGGCTACACTAGAAG
AACAGTATTTGGTATCTGCGCTCTGCTGAAGCCAGTTACCTTCGGAAAAAGAGTTGGTAGCTCTTGATCC
GGCAAACAAACCACCGCTGGTAGCGGTGGTTTTTTTGTTTGCAAGCAGCAGATTACGCGCAGAAAAAAAG
GATCTCAAGAAGATCCTTTGATCTTTTCTACGGGGTCTGACGCTCAGTGGAACGAAAACTCACGTTAAGG
GATTTTGGTCATGAGATTATCAAAAAGGATCTTCACCTAGATCCTTTTAAATTAAAAATGAAGTTTTAAA
TCAATCTAAAGTATATATGAGTAAACTTGGTCTGACAGTTACCAATGCTTAATCAGTGAGGCACCTATCT
CAGCGATCTGTCTATTTCGTTCATCCATAGTTGCCTGACTCCCCGTCGTGTAGATAACTACGATACGGGA
GGGCTTACCATCTGGCCCCAGTGCTGCAATGATACCGCGAGACCCACGCTCACCGGCTCCAGATTTATCA
GCAATAAACCAGCCAGCCGGAAGGGCCGAGCGCAGAAGTGGTCCTGCAACTTTATCCGCCTCCATCCAGT
CTATTAATTGTTGCCGGGAAGCTAGAGTAAGTAGTTCGCCAGTTAATAGTTTGCGCAACGTTGTTGCCAT
TGCTACAGGCATCGTGGTGTCACGCTCGTCGTTTGGTATGGCTTCATTCAGCTCCGGTTCCCAACGATCA
AGGCGAGTTACATGATCCCCCATGTTGTGCAAAAAAGCGGTTAGCTCCTTCGGTCCTCCGATCGTTGTCA
GAAGTAAGTTGGCCGCAGTGTTATCACTCATGGTTATGGCAGCACTGCATAATTCTCTTACTGTCATGCC
ATCCGTAAGATGCTTTTCTGTGACTGGTGAGTACTCAACCAAGTCATTCTGAGAATAGTGTATGCGGCGA
CCGAGTTGCTCTTGCCCGGCGTCAATACGGGATAATACCGCGCCACATAGCAGAACTTTAAAAGTGCTCA
TCATTGGAAAACGTTCTTCGGGGCGAAAACTCTCAAGGATCTTACCGCTGTTGAGATCCAGTTCGATGTA
ACCCACTCGTGCACCCAACTGATCTTCAGCATCTTTTACTTTCACCAGCGTTTCTGGGTGAGCAAAAACA
GGAAGGCAAAATGCCGCAAAAAAGGGAATAAGGGCGACACGGAAATGTTGAATACTCATACTCTTCCTTT
TTCAATATTATTGAAGCATTTATCAGGGTTATTGTCTCATGAGCGGATACATATTTGAATGTATTTAGAA
AAATAAACAAATAGGGGTTCCGCGCACATTTCCCCGAAAAGTGCCACCTGACGTCTAAGAAACCATTATT
ATCATGACATTAACCTATAAAAATAGGCGTATCACGAGGCCCTTTCGTCTCGCGCGTTTCGGTGATGACG
GTGAAAACCTCTGACACATGCAGCTCCCGGAGACGGTCACAGCTTGTCTGTAAGCGGATGCCGGGAGCAG
ACAAGCCCGTCAGGGCGCGTCAGCGGGTGTTGGCGGGTGTCGGGGCTGGCTTAACTATGCGGCATCAGAG
CAGATTGTACTGAGAGTGCACCATATGCGGTGTGAAATACCGCACAGATGCGTAAGGAGAAAATACCGCA
TCAGGCGCCATTCGCCATTCAGGCTGCGCAACTGTTGGGAAGGGCGATCGGTGCGGGCCTCTTCGCTATT
ACGCCAGCTGGCGAAAGGGGGATGTGCTGCAAGGCGATTAAGTTGGGTAACGCCAGGGTTTTCCCAGTCA
CGACGTTGTAAAACGACGGCCAGT
Features (pLannotate 1.2.2; 16 found; start..end, strand, type, name):
      8..28      -  misc_feature   MCS (fragment): pUC18/19 multiple cloning site
     27..330     +  enhancer       CMV enhancer: human cytomegalovirus immediate early enhancer
    331..534     +  promoter       CMV promoter: human cytomegalovirus (CMV) immediate early promoter
    672..768     +  intron         SV40 intron: modified SV40 intron with splice donor and acceptor sites
    829..1545    +  CDS            mEmerald: mEmerald is a basic (constitutively fluorescent) green fluorescent protein published in 1998, derived from Aequorea victoria. It is reported to be a very rapidly-maturing monomer with moderate acid sensitivity.
   1923..2057    -  polyA_signal   SV40 poly(A) signal: SV40 polyadenylation signal
   2192..2208    -  protein_bind   lac operator: The lac repressor binds to the lac operator to inhibit transcription in E. coli. This inhibition can be relieved by adding lactose or isopropyl-β-D-thiogalactopyranoside (IPTG). lac repressor encoded by lacI
   2216..2246    -  promoter       lac promoter: promoter for the E. coli lac operon
   2261..2282    -  protein_bind   CAP binding site: CAP binding activates transcription in the presence of cAMP. E. coli catabolite activator protein
   2295..2387    -  CDS            lacI (fragment): lac repressor; lacI; The lac repressor binds to the lac operator to inhibit transcription in E. coli. This inhibition can be relieved by adding lactose or isopropyl-β-D-thiogalactopyranoside (IPTG).
   2570..3158    -  rep_origin     ori: high-copy-number ColE1/pMB1/pBR322/pUC origin of replication
   3329..4189    -  CDS            AmpR: β-lactamase; bla; confers resistance to ampicillin, carbenicillin, and related antibiotics
   4190..4294    -  promoter       AmpR promoter: bla
   4389..4424    +  CDS            rop (fragment): Rop protein, which maintains plasmids at low copy number; rop
   4526..4625    +  misc_feature   bom (fragment): basis of mobility region from pBR322
   4631..2       -  CDS            lacZα (fragment) (across the origin): LacZα fragment of β-galactosidase; lacZ fragment
