[The description below was written by a language model from this plasmid's Addgene catalogue record and pLannotate feature annotations shown in this document.]
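Description:
pCMV_mEm_4GS_LF82_770 is a mammalian expression plasmid built on a pCMV backbone that produces a small Escherichia coli LF82 coding sequence, LF82_770, as a fusion to the green fluorescent protein mEmerald. It is propagated in E. coli as a high-copy plasmid through a ColE1/pUC-type origin and selected with ampicillin via the β-lactamase gene and its native promoter. The annotated sequence also carries remnants typical of pUC/pBR322-derived backbones (lac promoter and operator, CAP site, and fragments of lacZα, lacI, rop and bom), which have no role in the mammalian expression function. No mammalian selection marker is annotated, which fits transient transfection use.

The expression cassette consists of the human cytomegalovirus immediate-early enhancer and promoter, followed by a modified SV40 intron with splice donor and acceptor sites that helps transcript processing, then the mEmerald open reading frame, and finally an SV40 polyadenylation signal. The 282 bp LF82_770 insert was introduced by ligation-independent cloning. It is not annotated by name in the feature table, but mEmerald is recorded as an N-terminal tag, so the insert should occupy the unannotated gap between the end of mEmerald and the poly(A) signal. The "4GS" in the name suggests a glycine-serine linker between the two parts, though the record does not describe it explicitly.

According to the associated publication, the construct belongs to a collection used in a multi-phenotypic imaging screen in which bacterial proteins were expressed exogenously in HeLa cells to identify candidate effectors. The fluorescent tag allows localisation of the bacterial protein and identification of expressing cells by microscopy.
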