Addgene plasmid #100382: pCMV_mEm_4GS_LF82_770
Purpose: Mammalian expression of E. coli LF82_770 CDS fused to mEmerald
Depositing lab: Alan Huett. Depositing organization: University of Nottingham. Publication: A multi-phenotypic imaging screen to identify bacterial effectors by exogenous expression in a HeLa cell line. Collins A, Huett A. Sci Data. 2018 May 15;5:180081. doi: 10.1038/sdata.2018.81. PubMed 29762554.
Backbone
  Vector backbone: pCMV
  Backbone size w/o insert (bp): 4502
  Vector type: Mammalian Expression
Growth in bacteria
  Bacterial resistance: Ampicillin, 100 μg/mL
  Growth temperature: 37°C
  Growth strain: XL1 Blue
  Copy number: High Copy
Gene/Insert
  Gene/Insert name: LF82_770
  Insert size (bp): 282
  Promoter: CMV
  Tag / fusion protein: mEmerald (N terminal on backbone)
  Cloning method: Ligation Independent Cloning
  Sequencing primers: 5′ ACTTCTGCTCTAAAAGCTGCGG; 3′ CACTGCATTCTAGTTGTGGTTTGTC
Terms and licenses: Academic/Nonprofit Terms; Industry Terms: Not Available to Industry
How to cite: pCMV_mEm_4GS_LF82_770 was a gift from Alan Huett (Addgene plasmid # 100382 ; http://n2t.net/addgene:100382 ; RRID:Addgene_100382)
