>Addgene plasmid #100382 | pCMV_mEm_4GS_LF82_770 | depositor partial sequence | sequence record 183702 | Sequence across LF82 gene insert region
ATTTAACACTCAAATTTGCCGACAGGGCCGACTTTTCGGCCTTTATGGATAGCACTGGCTATTATGATGA
CGAGTCGATGCAGGATGATATTCTTATTGACGTGATAGGTAACGTGTACAAAGAAACCGGAGAACTGACT
GAAGATGGCGAACCGGTATGTGTTAAGGAAGACGGATATTTTGTAAACGTGCGCATCATTAATGATTCGC
AAATATCGTCATTATTCGATGAATACGTGGTTGCTGTTGAGCATCAACTTCGTGGCTGGATGTGAATCGG
TACCCTCGAGAAGCTTGCGGCCGCGGGGATCCAGACATGATAAGATACATTGATGAGTTTGGACAAACCA
CAACTAGAATGCAGTGAAAAAAATGCTTTATTTGTGAAATTTGTGATGCTATTGCTTTATTTGTAACCAT
TATAAGCTGCAATAAACAAGTTAACAACAACAATTGCATTCATTTTATGTTTCAGGTTCAGGGGGAGGTG
TGGGAGGTTTTTTCGGATCCTCTAGAGTCGATCTGCAGGCATGCTAGCTTGGCGTAATCATGGTCATAGC
TGTTTCCTGTGTGAAATTGTTATCCGCTCACAATTCCACACAACATACGAGCCGGAAGCATAAAGTGTAA
AGCCTGGGGGTGCCTAATGAGTGAGCTAACTCACATTAATTTGCGTTGCGCTCACTGCCCGCTTTCCAGT
CGGGAAACCTGTCGTGCCAGCTGCATTATGAATCGGCCAACGCGCGGGGAGAGGCGGTTTTGCGTATTGG
GCGCTCTTCCGCTTCCTCCG
